>Addgene plasmid #18383 | T4 Lysozyme A73-delta WT* | addgene partial sequence | sequence record 24169 | 3primeUP
CTNGGAAAAGCCGCTCATTAGGCGGGCTCAGATCTGCTCATGTTTGACAGCTTATCATCGATAAGCTTCG
GCAATAAATTCTTGATATGTTTTCATATGTTTCCTTTAAATATTTTAATTAGTAATTGTCTATTCAAGTA
ATTGTGAATATACTATCACAATTCCAAGAGAAAGTAAACAGCTTTATAGATTTTTATACGCGTCCCAAGT
GCCAGTTCTAAACGTTGTAATGACTCGTTTTGCGCGATTAGGTGTTTGATTATACCATCTACTTTTAGCT
AAGTTAACTGCTGCTTCATCCCAGCGTTTTTGTTGAAGCATACGTAAAGAGTTAGTAAATCCTGCCACAC
CGGTTTCTCCCATTTGGAAAACCATATTAATCAATGCAGCGCGACGAACCGCATCAAGAGAATCATAAAC
CGGTTTTAATTTAGCATTTCTCAGAATTCCGCGAACAGCATCAACATCCTGATTAAAGAGTTTTTCAGCC
TCATCTTTTGTAATTACACCATTAGTATTACGCCCAATAGCTTTATCTAATTCAGATTTAGCAGCATTAA
GTGATGGACTTTTTGTAAGCAAATGACCGATGCCAATAGTGTAATAGCCTTCTGTGTCTTTATAGATTTT
AAGTCTAAGACCTTCATCTATACGTAACATTTCAAATATATTCATAATACCTCCTAAGCATCGATGGATC
CTGTTTCCTGTGTGAAATTGTTATCCGCTCACAATTCCACACATTATACGAGCCGATGATTAATTGTCAA
CAGGGGGATGGGGAGTAAGCTGATCCTGTTTCCTGTGTGAAATTGTTATCCGCTCACAATTCCACACATT
ATACGAGCCGATGATTAATTGTCANCAGGGGGATGGGGGAGTANGCTCATCGATGGATCGATCCGGNTTN
CCGGGGGNAAATGGTANCCNCNCNCAATTCCNCNCATTATACGAGCCGGAAGCTAAAGGGNAAGCCNGGG
GGGGCCNANGNGGGAGCNAACTTANNTTAATNGNGNTGNGCNCNCNGCCCNCTTTCCNGNCGGGAANCCG
GNCGGGCCGGGANCCNNCNNAAGGGGGCAAANCNTTNCNGGGNAN
