[The description below was written by a language model from this plasmid's Addgene catalogue record.]
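Description:
T4 Lysozyme A73-delta WT* is a bacterial expression plasmid built on the pHS1403 backbone (about 5 kb without insert) that carries a mutant form of the bacteriophage T4 lysozyme gene (gene e). It is a high-copy plasmid propagated in E. coli under ampicillin selection. The record does not name the origin of replication or the promoter that drives expression, and no feature table is available to fill in these details.

The insert is roughly 600 bp and was cloned as a BamHI–HindIII fragment, with both sites preserved. According to the depositor's notes, the BamHI site lies 27 bp from the start codon and the HindIII site 115 bp beyond the stop codon, so the fragment includes short flanking untranslated sequence around the lysozyme coding region. The mutation designation "A73-delta WT*" indicates a deletion of the alanine at position 73. "WT*" marks the parental background; in the T4 lysozyme literature it conventionally denotes the cysteine-free pseudo-wild-type protein, although the record itself does not define the term. No affinity tags, fusion partners or reporters are listed.

The record gives no explicit purpose. A single-residue deletion variant of T4 lysozyme in an expression vector is suited to producing recombinant protein in E. coli for studies of how an amino-acid deletion affects protein structure, folding and stability, for which this enzyme is a classic model system. Distribution is limited to academic and nonprofit users.
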