Addgene plasmid #18383: T4 Lysozyme A73-delta WT*
Depositing lab: Brian Matthews. Depositing organization: University of Oregon.
Backbone
  Vector backbone: pHS1403
  Backbone size w/o insert (bp): 5000
  Vector type: Bacterial Expression
Growth in bacteria
  Bacterial resistance: Ampicillin, 100 μg/mL
  Growth temperature: 37°C
  Growth strain: DH5alpha
  Copy number: High Copy
Gene/Insert
  Gene/Insert name: T4 Lysozyme (alt name: 19 or 8)
  Species: Bacteriophage T4
  Insert size (bp): 600
  Mutation: A73-delta WT*
  GenBank ID: NP_049736
  Entrez Gene: e (a.k.a. T4p123)
  Cloning method: Restriction Enzyme; 5′ cloning site BamHI (not destroyed); 3′ cloning site HindIII (not destroyed)
  Sequencing primers: 5′ na; 3′ GGCGTATCACGAGGCCC
Terms and licenses: Academic/Nonprofit Terms; Industry Terms: Not Available to Industry
Depositor comments: The BamHI site is 27 bp from the ATG and the HindIII site is 115 bp from the stop.
How to cite: T4 Lysozyme A73-delta WT* was a gift from Brian Matthews (Addgene plasmid # 18383 ; http://n2t.net/addgene:18383 ; RRID:Addgene_18383)
